Addgene plasmid #228386: Lmir_orgGluRS_TP_pK7fWG2_IVD_FP611
Purpose: Expresses N-term transit peptide from Lophophytum mirabile organellar Glutamate aminoacyl-tRNA synthetase (TRINITY_DN6_c0_g3_i1); determination of L. mirabile organellar GluRS target localization
Depositing lab: Daniel Sloan. Depositing organization: Colorado State University, Fort Collins.
Backbone
  Vector backbone: pK7fWG2_IVDFP611
  Vector type: Plant Expression
Growth in bacteria
  Bacterial resistance: Spectinomycin, 50 μg/mL
  Growth temperature: 37°C
  Growth strain: DH5alpha
  Copy number: High Copy
Gene/Insert
  Gene/Insert name: N-terminal transit peptide from L. mirabile organellar GluRS (TRINITY_DN6_c0_g3_i1)
  Species: Lophophytum mirabile
  Tag / fusion protein: Green Florescent Protien (C terminal on insert)
  Cloning method: Gateway Cloning
Terms and licenses: Academic/Nonprofit Terms; Industry Terms
How to cite: Lmir_orgGluRS_TP_pK7fWG2_IVD_FP611 was a gift from Daniel Sloan (Addgene plasmid # 228386 ; http://n2t.net/addgene:228386 ; RRID:Addgene_228386)
