[The description below was written by a language model from this plasmid's Addgene catalogue record and pLannotate feature annotations shown in this document.]
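Description:
Lmir_orgGluRS_TP_pK7fWG2_IVD_FP611 is a plant expression binary vector built on the pK7fWG2_IVDFP611 backbone and made by Gateway cloning. It carries a high-copy ColE1/pUC-type origin with the pBR322 bom region for propagation in E. coli. The pVS1 oriV, RepA and StaA functions allow replication and stable maintenance in Agrobacterium. Bacterial selection is by spectinomycin, through an aadA (SmR) gene located outside the T-DNA. Nopaline-type right and left border repeats delimit the transferred region, which includes a NOS promoter–neo (nptII)–NOS terminator cassette for kanamycin selection in plant cells.

The T-DNA holds two fluorescent reporter cassettes. In the first, a CaMV 35S promoter with a TMV Ω leader fragment drives a short insert flanked by attB1 and attB2 sites. By position, this corresponds to the recorded N-terminal transit peptide of the Lophophytum mirabile organellar glutamyl-tRNA synthetase (GluRS), although the feature table does not annotate the insert itself. EGFP follows as a C-terminal fusion, and the cassette ends with a CaMV poly(A) signal. In the second cassette, an enhanced 35S promoter expresses an N-terminal fragment of Arabidopsis isovaleryl-CoA dehydrogenase (IVD) fused to the red fluorescent protein eqFP611, also with a CaMV poly(A) signal. IVD is a mitochondrial enzyme, so this fusion presumably serves as a built-in mitochondrial marker, though the record does not say so explicitly.

The stated purpose is to determine where the L. mirabile organellar GluRS is targeted. With both reporters on one T-DNA, GFP signal directed by the transit peptide can be compared with the red marker in the same plant cells.
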