Features (pLannotate 1.2.2; 34 found; start..end, strand, type, name):
      1..589     +  rep_origin     ori: high-copy-number ColE1/pMB1/pBR322/pUC origin of replication
    775..915     -  misc_feature   bom: basis of mobility region from pBR322
   1017..1056    -  CDS            rop (fragment): Rop protein, which maintains plasmids at low copy number; rop
   1259..1453    -  rep_origin     pVS1 oriV: origin of replication for the Pseudomonas plasmid pVS1 (Heeb et al., 2000)
   1519..2592    -  CDS            pVS1 RepA: replication protein from the Pseudomonas plasmid pVS1 (Heeb et al., 2000)
   3021..3650    -  CDS            pVS1 StaA: stability protein from the Pseudomonas plasmid pVS1 (Heeb et al., 2000)
   4210..4611    -  CDS            Y4CG_SINFN (fragment): Protein inferred from homology: Swiss-Prot protein existence level 3. From Sinorhizobium fredii (strain NBRC 101917 / NGR234).
   4981..5005    -  misc_feature   RB T-DNA repeat: right border repeat from nopaline C58 T-DNA
   5054..5266    +  CDS            IBMP_CAMVB (fragment): Experimental evidence at protein level: Swiss-Prot protein existence level 1. Enhances the ribosomal termination-reinitiation event leading to the translation of major open reading frames on the polycistronic viral RNAs. From Cauliflower mosaic virus (strain Bari 1) (CaMV).
   5348..6019    +  promoter       CaMV 35S promoter (enhanced): cauliflower mosaic virus 35S promoter with a duplicated enhancer region
   6031..6055    +  protein_bind   attB1: mutant version of attB; recombination site for the Gateway® BP reaction BP Clonase™
   6076..6231    +  CDS            IVD (fragment): IVD_ARATH - Experimental evidence at protein level: Swiss-Prot protein existence level 1. Involved in degradation of the branched-chain amino acids, phytol and lysine for the supply of carbon and electrons to the ETF/ETFQO complex during dark-induced sugar starvation. From Arabidopsis thaliana (Mouse-ear cress).
   6235..6927    +  CDS            eqFP611: eqFP611 is a basic (constitutively fluorescent) red fluorescent protein published in 2002, derived from Entacmaea quadricolor. It has very low acid sensitivity.
   6947..6971    -  protein_bind   attB2: mutant version of attB; recombination site for the Gateway® BP reaction BP Clonase™
   6973..7000    +  CDS            3xHA (fragment): three tandem HA epitope tags
   7041..7077    +  ncRNA          PK1-TEV CVMV: Accession: RF01102 - 5'-leader pseudoknot of TEV/CVMV
   7204..7233    +  misc_feature   MCS (fragment): pUC18/19 multiple cloning site
   7279..7438    +  polyA_signal   CaMV poly(A) signal (fragment): cauliflower mosaic virus polyadenylation signal
   7439..7459    +  misc_feature   MCS (fragment): pUC18/19 multiple cloning site
   7902..8246    +  promoter       CaMV 35S promoter: strong constitutive promoter from cauliflower mosaic virus
   8199..8245    +  promoter       minimal CaMV 35S promoter: minimal 35S promoter from cauliflower mosaic virus
   8278..8303    +  misc_feature   TMV Ω (fragment): translational enhancer from the tobacco mosaic virus 5'-leader sequence (Gallie et al., 1988)
   8346..8370    +  protein_bind   attB1: mutant version of attB; recombination site for the Gateway® BP reaction BP Clonase™
   8575..8599    -  protein_bind   attB2: mutant version of attB; recombination site for the Gateway® BP reaction BP Clonase™
   8607..9326    +  CDS            EGFP: the original enhanced GFP (Yang et al., 1996) mammalian codon-optimized
   9391..9550    +  polyA_signal   CaMV poly(A) signal (fragment): cauliflower mosaic virus polyadenylation signal
   9577..9599    -  misc_feature   MCS (fragment): pUC18/19 multiple cloning site
   9692..9871    +  promoter       NOS promoter: nopaline synthase promoter
   9905..10696   +  CDS            neo: KKA2_KLEPN - Also known as kan, nptII. Experimental evidence at protein level: Swiss-Prot protein existence level 1. Resistance to kanamycin, neomycin, paromomycin, ribostamycin, butirosin and gentamicin B. From Klebsiella pneumoniae.
  10739..10991   +  terminator     NOS terminator: nopaline synthase terminator and poly(A) signal
  11084..11108   -  misc_feature   LB T-DNA repeat: left border repeat from nopaline C58 T-DNA
  11367..11390   +  promoter       Pc promoter (fragment): intI1 (promoter lies within the coding sequence); class 1 integron promoter
  11566..11622   +  CDS            GmR (fragment): gentamycin acetyltransferase; aacC1; confers resistance to gentamycin
  11633..12420   +  CDS            SmR (fragment): aminoglycoside adenylyltransferase (Murphy, 1985); aadA; confers resistance to spectinomycin and streptomycin
>Addgene plasmid #228386 | Lmir_orgGluRS_TP_pK7fWG2_IVD_FP611 | addgene full sequence | sequence record 455877 | Addgene NGS Result
TTGAGATCCTTTTTTTCTGCGCGTAATCTGCTGCTTGCAAACAAAAAAACCACCGCTACCAGCGGTGGTT
TGTTTGCCGGATCAAGAGCTACCAACTCTTTTTCCGAAGGTAACTGGCTTCAGCAGAGCGCAGATACCAA
ATACTGTCCTTCTAGTGTAGCCGTAGTTAGGCCACCACTTCAAGAACTCTGTAGCACCGCCTACATACCT
CGCTCTGCTAATCCTGTTACCAGTGGCTGCTGCCAGTGGCGATAAGTCGTGTCTTACCGGGTTGGACTCA
AGACGATAGTTACCGGATAAGGCGCAGCGGTCGGGCTGAACGGGGGGTTCGTGCACACAGCCCAGCTTGG
AGCGAACGACCTACACCGAACTGAGATACCTACAGCGTGAGCTATGAGAAAGCGCCACGCTTCCCGAAGG
GAGAAAGGCGGACAGGTATCCGGTAAGCGGCAGGGTCGGAACAGGAGAGCGCACGAGGGAGCTTCCAGGG
GGAAACGCCTGGTATCTTTATAGTCCTGTCGGGTTTCGCCACCTCTGACTTGAGCGTCGATTTTTGTGAT
GCTCGTCAGGGGGGCGGAGCCTATGGAAAAACGCCAGCAACGCGGCCTTTTTACGGTTCCTGGCCTTTTG
CTGGCCTTTTGCTCACATGTTCTTTCCTGCGTTATCCCCTGATTCTGTGGATAACCGTATTACCGCCTTT
GAGTGAGCTGATACCGCTCGCCGCAGCCGAACGACCGAGCGCAGCGAGTCAGTGAGCGAGGAAGCGGAAG
AGCGCCTGATGCGGTATTTTCTCCTTACGCATCTGTGCGGTATTTCACACCGCATATGGTGCACTCTCAG
TACAATCTGCTCTGATGCCGCATAGTTAAGCCAGTATACACTCCGCTATCGCTACGTGACTGGGTCATGG
CTGCGCCCCGACACCCGCCAACACCCGCTGACGCGCCCTGACGGGCTTGTCTGCTCCCGGCATCCGCTTA
CAGACAAGCTGTGACCGTCTCCGGGAGCTGCATGTGTCAGAGGTTTTCACCGTCATCACCGAAACGCGCG
AGGCAGGGTGCCTTGATGTGGGCGCCGGCGGTCGAGTGGCGACGGCGCGGCTTGTCCGCGCCCTGGTAGA
TTGCCTGGCCGTAGGCCAGCCATTTTTGAGCGGCCAGCGGCCGCGATAGGCCGACGCGAAGCGGCGGGGC
GTAGGGAGCGCAGCGACCGAAGGGTAGGCGCTTTTTGCAGCTCTTCGGCTGTGCGCTGGCCAGACAGTTA
TGCACAGGCCAGGCGGGTTTTAAGAGTTTTAATAAGTTTTAAAGAGTTTTAGGCGGAAAAATCGCCTTTT
TTCTCTTTTATATCAGTCACTTACATGTGTGACCGGTTCCCAATGTACGGCTTTGGGTTCCCAATGTACG
GGTTCCGGTTCCCAATGTACGGCTTTGGGTTCCCAATGTACGTGCTATCCACAGGAAAGAGACCTTTTCG
ACCTTTTTCCCCTGCTAGGGCAATTTGCCCTAGCATCTGCTCCGTACATTAGGAACCGGCGGATGCTTCG
CCCTCGATCAGGTTGCGGTAGCGCATGACTAGGATCGGGCCAGCCTGCCCCGCCTCCTCCTTCAAATCGT
ACTCCGGCAGGTCATTTGACCCGATCAGCTTGCGCACGGTGAAACAGAACTTCTTGAACTCTCCGGCGCT
GCCACTGCGTTCGTAGATCGTCTTGAACAACCATCTGGCTTCTGCCTTGCCTGCGGCGCGGCGTGCCAGG
CGGTAGAGAAAACGGCCGATGCCGGGATCGATCAAAAAGTAATCGGGGTGAACCGTCAGCACGTCCGGGT
TCTTGCCTTCTGTGATCTCGCGGTACATCCAATCAGCTAGCTCGATCTCGATGTACTCCGGCCGCCCGGT
TTCGCTCTTTACGATCTTGTAGCGGCTAATCAAGGCTTCACCCTCGGATACCGTCACCAGGCGGCCGTTC
TTGGCCTTCTTCGTACGCTGCATGGCAACGTGCGTGGTGTTTAACCGAATGCAGGTTTCTACCAGGTCGT
CTTTCTGCTTTCCGCCATCGGCTCGCCGGCAGAACTTGAGTACGTCCGCAACGTGTGGACGGAACACGCG
GCCGGGCTTGTCTCCCTTCCCTTCCCGGTATCGGTTCATGGATTCGGTTAGATGGGAAACCGCCATCAGT
ACCAGGTCGTAATCCCACACACTGGCCATGCCGGCCGGCCCTGCGGAAACCTCTACGTGCCCGTCTGGAA
GCTCGTAGCGGATCACCTCGCCAGCTCGTCGGTCACGCTTCGACAGACGGAAAACGGCCACGTCCATGAT
GCTGCGACTATCGCGGGTGCCCACGTCATAGAGCATCGGAACGAAAAAATCTGGTTGCTCGTCGCCCTTG
GGCGGCTTCCTAATCGACGGCGCACCGGCTGCCGGCGGTTGCCGGGATTCTTTGCGGATTCGATCAGCGG
CCGCTTGCCACGATTCACCGGGGCGTGCTTCTGCCTCGATGCGTTGCCGCTGGGCGGCCTGCGCGGCCTT
CAACTTCTCCACCAGGTCATCACCCAGCGCCGCGCCGATTTGTACCGGGCCGGATGGTTTGCGACCGCTC
ACGCCGATTCCTCGGGCTTGGGGGTTCCAGTGCCATTGCAGGGCCGGCAGACAACCCAGCCGCTTACGCC
TGGCCAACCGCCCGTTCCTCCACACATGGGGCATTCCACGGCGTCGGTGCCTGGTTGTTCTTGATTTTCC
ATGCCGCCTCCTTTAGCCGCTAAAATTCATCTACTCATTTATTCATTTGCTCATTTACTCTGGTAGCTGC
GCGATGTATTCAGATAGCAGCTCGGTAATGGTCTTGCCTTGGCGTACCGCGTACATCTTCAGCTTGGTGT
GATCCTCCGCCGGCAACTGAAAGTTGACCCGCTTCATGGCTGGCGTGTCTGCCAGGCTGGCCAACGTTGC
AGCCTTGCTGCTGCGTGCGCTCGGACGGCCGGCACTTAGCGTGTTTGTGCTTTTGCTCATTTTCTCTTTA
CCTCATTAACTCAAATGAGTTTTGATTTAATTTCAGCGGCCAGCGCCTGGACCTCGCGGGCAGCGTCGCC
CTCGGGTTCTGATTCAAGAACGGTTGTGCCGGCGGCGGCAGTGCCTGGGTAGCTCACGCGCTGCGTGATA
CGGGACTCAAGAATGGGCAGCTCGTACCCGGCCAGCGCCTCGGCAACCTCACCGCCGATGCGCGTGCCTT
TGATCGCCCGCGACACGACAAAGGCCGCTTGTAGCCTTCCATCCGTGACCTCAATGCGCTGCTTAACCAG
CTCCACCAGGTCGGCGGTGGCCCATATGTCGTAAGGGCTTGGCTGCACCGGAATCAGCACGAAGTCGGCT
GCCTTGATCGCGGACACAGCCAAGTCCGCCGCCTGGGGCGCTCCGTCGATCACTACGAAGTCGCGCCGGC
CGATGGCCTTCACGTCGCGGTCAATCGTCGGGCGGTCGATGCCGACAACGGTTAGCGGTTGATCTTCCCG
CACGGCCGCCCAATCGCGGGCACTGCCCTGGGGATCGGAATCGACTAACAGAACATCGGCCCCGGCGAGT
TGCAGGGCGCGGGCTAGATGGGTTGCGATGGTCGTCTTGCCTGACCCGCCTTTCTGGTTAAGTACAGCGA
TAACCTTCATGCGTTCCCCTTGCGTATTTGTTTATTTACTCATCGCATCATATACGCAGCGACCGCATGA
CGCAAGCTGTTTTACTCAAATACACATCACCTTTTTAGACGGCGGCGCTCGGTTTCTTCAGCGGCCAAGC
TGGCCGGCCAGGCCGCCAGCTTGGCATCAGACAAACCGGCCAGGATTTCATGCAGCCGCACGGTTGAGAC
GTGCGCGGGCGGCTCGAACACGTACCCGGCCGCGATCATCTCCGCCTCGATCTCTTCGGTAATGAAAAAC
GGTTCGTCCTGGCCGTCCTGGTGCGGTTTCATGCTTGTTCCTCTTGGCGTTCATTCTCGGCGGCCGCCAG
GGCGTCGGCCTCGGTCAATGCGTCCTCACGGAAGGCACCGCGCCGCCTGGCCTCGGTGGGCGTCACTTCC
TCGCTGCGCTCAAGTGCGCGGTACAGGGTCGAGCGATGCACGCCAAGCAGTGCAGCCGCCTCTTTCACGG
TGCGGCCTTCCTGGTCGATCAGCTCGCGGGCGTGCGCGATCTGTGCCGGGGTGAGGGTAGGGCGGGGGCC
AAACTTCACGCCTCGGGCCTTGGCGGCCTCGCGCCCGCTCCGGGTGCGGTCGATGATTAGGGAACGCTCG
AACTCGGCAATGCCGGCGAACACGGTCAACACCATGCGGCCGGCCGGCGTGGTGGTGTCGGCCCACGGCT
CTGCCAGGCTACGCAGGCCCGCGCCGGCCTCCTGGATGCGCTCGGCAATGTCCAGTAGGTCGCGGGTGCT
GCGGGCCAGGCGGTCTAGCCTGGTCACTGTCACAACGTCGCCAGGGCGTAGGTGGTCAAGCATCCTGGCC
AGCTCCGGGCGGTCGCGCCTGGTGCCGGTGATCTTCTCGGAAAACAGCTTGGTGCAGCCGGCCGCGTGCA
GTTCGGCCCGTTGGTTGGTCAAGTCCTGGTCGTCGGTGCTGACGCGGGCATAGCCCAGCAGGCCAGCGGC
GGCGCTCTTGTTCATGGCGTAATGTCTCCGGTTCTAGTCGCAAGTATTCTACTTTATGCGACTAAAACAC
GCGACAAGAAAACGCCAGGAAAAGGGCAGGGCGGCAGCCTGTCGCGTAACTTAGGACTTGTGCGACATGT
CGTTTTCAGAAGACGGCTGCACTGAACGTCAGAAGCCGACTGCACTATAGCAGCGGAGGGGTTGGATCAA
AGTACTTTAAAGTACTTTAAAGTACTTTAAAGTACTTTGATCCCGAGGGGAACCCTGTGGTTGGCATGCA
CATACAAATGGACGAACGGATAAACCTTTTCACGCCCTTTTAAATATCCGATTATTCTAATAAACGCTCT
TTTCTCTTAGGTTTACCCGCCAATATATCCTGTCAAACACTGATAGTTTAAACTGAAGGCGGGAAACGAC
AATCTGATCCAAGCTCAAGCTAAGCTTGAGCTCTCCCATATGGTCGACTAGAGCCAAGCTGATCTCCTTT
GCCCCGGAGATCACCATGGACGACTTTCTCTATCTCTACGATCTAGGAAGAAAGTTCGACGGAGAAGGTG
ACGATACCATGTTCACCACCGATAATGAGAAGATTAGCCTCTTCAATTTCAGAAAGAATGCTGACCCACA
GATGGTTAGAGAGGCTGCAGGTCAACATGGTGGAGCACGACACACTTGTCTACTCCAAAAATATCAAAGA
TACAGTCTCAGAAGACCAAAGGGCAATTGAGACTTTTCAACAAAGGGTAATATCCGGAAACCTCCTCGGA
TTCCATTGCCCAGCTATCTGTCACTTTATTGTGAAGATAGTGGAAAAGGAAGGTGGCTCCTACAAATGCC
ATCATTGCGATAAAGGAAAGGCCATCGTTGAAGATGCCTCTGCCGACAGTGGTCCCAAAGATGGACCCCC
ACCCACGAGGAGCATCGTGGAAAAAGAAGACGTTCCAACCACGTCTTCAAAGCAAGTGGATTGATGTGAT
AACATGGTGGAGCACGACACACTTGTCTACTCCAAAAATATCAAAGATACAGTCTCAGAAGACCAAAGGG
CAATTGAGACTTTTCAACAAAGGGTAATATCCGGAAACCTCCTCGGATTCCATTGCCCAGCTATCTGTCA
CTTTATTGTGAAGATAGTGGAAAAGGAAGGTGGCTCCTACAAATGCCATCATTGCGATAAAGGAAAGGCC
ATCGTTGAAGATGCCTCTGCCGACAGTGGTCCCAAAGATGGACCCCCACCCACGAGGAGCATCGTGGAAA
AAGAAGACGTTCCAACCACGTCTTCAAAGCAAGTGGATTGATGTGATATCTCCACTGACGTAAGGGATGA
CGCACAATCCCACTATCCTTCGCAAGACCCTTCCTCTATATAAGGAAGTTCATTTCATTTGGAGAGGACC
TCGAGAATTCACAAGTTTGTACAAAAAAGCAGGCTCCGCGGCCGCCCCCTTCACCATGCAGAGGTTTTTC
TCCGCCAGATCGATTCTCGGTTACGCCGTCAAGACGCGGAGGAGGTCTTTCTCTTCTCGTTCTTCGTCTC
TCCTATTCGACGACACTCAGTTACAGTTTAAAGAAAGTGTATCCAAGTTTGCGCAAGATAGGATCCCGCA
CGGGATGAACTCACTGATCAAGGAAAATATGCGTATGATGGTGGTCATGGAAGGTTCGGTCAACGGCTAC
CAATTCAAATGCACAGGTGAAGGAGATGGCAATCCATACATGGGAACTCAAACCATGAGGATCAAAGTCG
TCGAGGGAGGACCTCTGCCATTTGCCTTTGACATTCTTGCCACAAGCTTCATGTATGGCAGCAAGACTTT
TATCAAGCACACTAAAGGCATTCCTGATTTCTTTAAACAGTCCTTTCCTGAGGGTTTTACTTGGGAAAGA
GTTACAAGATACGAAGATGGTGGAGTCTTTACCGTTATGCAGGACACCAGCCTTGAAGATGGCTGTCTCG
TTTACCACGCCAAAGTCACTGGGGTAAACTTTCCCTCCAATGGTGCCGTGATGCAGAAGAAGACCAAGGG
TTGGGAGCCAAATACAGAGATGCTGTATCCAGCAGATGGTGGTCTGAGGGGATACTCTCAAATGGCACTG
AATGTTGATGGTGGTGGCTATCTGTCTTGCTCTTTCGAAACAACTTACAGGTCAAAAAAGACCGTCGAGA
ACTTCAAGATGCCCGGTTTCCATTTTGTTGATCACCGCCTGGAAAGGTTAGAGGAAAGTGACAAGGAAAT
GTTCGTAGTACAACACGAACACGCAGTTGCCAAGTTCTGTGACCTTCCATCCAAACTGGGACGTCTTTGA
AAGGGTGGGCGCGCCGACCCAGCTTTCTTGTACAAAGTGGTTTACCCATACGATGTTCCAGATTACGCTT
GAGAGCTCGCATAATTCTCAACACAACATATACAAAACAAACGAATCTCAAGCAATCAAGCATTCTACTT
CTATTGCAGCAATTTAAATCATTTCTTTTAAAGCAAAAGCAATTTTCTGAAAATTTTCACCATTTACGAA
CGATAGCCATGGCACTCATCTTTGGCACAGTCAACGCTAACATCCTGAAGGAAGTGTTCGGTGGAGCTCG
GTACCCGGGGATCCTCTAGAGTCCGCAAAAATCACCAGTCTCTCTCTACAAATCTATCTCTCTCTATTTT
TCTCCAGAATAATGTGTGAGTAGTTCCCAGATAAGGGAATTAGGGTTCTTATAGGGTTTCGCTCATGTGT
TGAGCATATAAGAAACCCTTAGTATGTATTTGTATTTGTAAAATACTTCTATCAATAAAATTTCTAATTC
CTAAAACCAAAATCCAGTGACCTGCAGGCATGCAAGCTTGGCACTGGCCCTACGCGGCAGGTCTCATCAA
GACGATCTACCCGAGTAATAATCTCCAGGAGATCAAATACCTTCCCAAGAAGGTTAAAGATGCAGTCAAA
AGATTCAGGACTAACTGCATCAAGAACACAGAGAAAGATATATTTCTCAAGATCAGAAGTACTATTCCAG
TATGGACGATTCAAGGCTTGCTTCATAAACCAAGGCAAGTAATAGAGATTGGAGTCTCTAAGAAAGTAGT
TCCTACTGAATCAAAGGCCATGGAGTCAAAAATTCAGATCGAGGATCTAACAGAACTCGCCGTGAAGACT
GGCGAACAGTTCATACAGAGTCTTTTACGACTCAATGACAAGAAGAAAATCTTCGTCAACATGGTGGAGC
ACGACACTCTCGTCTACTCCAAGAATATCAAAGATACAGTCTCAGAAGACCAAAGGGCTATTGAGACTTT
TCAACAAAGGGTAATATCGGGAAACCTCCTCGGATTCCATTGCCCAGCTATCTGTCACTTCATCAAAAGG
ACAGTAGAAAAGGAAGGTGGCACCTACAAATGCCATCATTGCGATAAAGGAAAGGCTATCGTTCAAGATG
CCCCTGCCGACAGTGGTCCCAAAGATGGACCCCCACCCACGAGGAGCATCGTGGAAAAAGAAGACGTTCC
AACCACGTCTTCAAAGCAAGTGGATTGATGTGATATCTCCACTGACGTAAGGGATGACGCACAATCCCAC
TATCCTTCGCAAGACCCTTCCTCTATATAAGGAAGTTCATTTCATTTGGAGAGGACTCCGGTATTTTTAC
AACAATTACCACAACAAAACAAACAACAAACAACATTACAATTTACTATTCTAGTCGACCTGCAGGCGGC
CGCACTAGTGATATCACAAGTTTGTACAAAAAAGCAGGCTCCGCGGCCGCCCCCTTCACCATGAACAATT
TGAATATCCGCTCTTACCCACTAGTCTCATGCTTCCGAAACAAAGTCGCGCTTTCTGTTCCTAAGAGGGG
TGATCGGACCGTAGGCTGTTATTCTACCGGGGAGAGTAAAAAAAAAGTAGGTCAAGTACGCGTTAGATTT
GCTCCATCACCAACAGGGAAGGGTGGGCGCGCCGACCCAGCTTTCTTGTACAAAGTGGTGATATCAATGG
TGAGCAAGGGCGAGGAGCTGTTCACCGGGGTGGTGCCCATCCTGGTCGAGCTGGACGGCGACGTAAACGG
CCACAAGTTCAGCGTGTCCGGCGAGGGCGAGGGCGATGCCACCTACGGCAAGCTGACCCTGAAGTTCATC
TGCACCACCGGCAAGCTGCCCGTGCCCTGGCCCACCCTCGTGACCACCCTGACCTACGGCGTGCAGTGCT
TCAGCCGCTACCCCGACCACATGAAGCAGCACGACTTCTTCAAGTCCGCCATGCCCGAAGGCTACGTCCA
GGAGCGCACCATCTTCTTCAAGGACGACGGCAACTACAAGACCCGCGCCGAGGTGAAGTTCGAGGGCGAC
ACCCTGGTGAACCGCATCGAGCTGAAGGGCATCGACTTCAAGGAGGACGGCAACATCCTGGGGCACAAGC
TGGAGTACAACTACAACAGCCACAACGTCTATATCATGGCCGACAAGCAGAAGAACGGCATCAAGGTGAA
CTTCAAGATCCGCCACAACATCGAGGACGGCAGCGTGCAGCTCGCCGACCACTACCAGCAGAACACCCCC
ATCGGCGACGGCCCCGTGCTGCTGCCCGACAACCACTACCTGAGCACCCAGTCCGCCCTGAGCAAAGACC
CCAACGAGAAGCGCGATCACATGGTCCTGCTGGAGTTCGTGACCGCCGCCGGGATCACTCTCGGCATGGA
CGAGCTGTACAAGTAACCGCGGCCATGCTAGAGTCCGCAAAAATCACCAGTCTCTCTCTACAAATCTATC
TCTCTCTATTTTTCTCCAGAATAATGTGTGAGTAGTTCCCAGATAAGGGAATTAGGGTTCTTATAGGGTT
TCGCTCATGTGTTGAGCATATAAGAAACCCTTAGTATGTATTTGTATTTGTAAAATACTTCTATCAATAA
AATTTCTAATTCCTAAAACCAAAATCCAGTGACCTGCAGGCATGCGACGTCGGGCCCTCTAGAGGATCCC
CGGGTACCGCGAATTATCGATCATGAGCGGAGAATTAAGGGAGTCACGTTATGACCCCCGCCGATGACGC
GGGACAAGCCGTTTTACGTTTGGAACTGACAGAACCGCAACGTTGAAGGAGCCACTGAGCCGCGGGTTTC
TGGAGTTTAATGAGCTAAGCACATACGTCAGAAACCATTATTGCGCGTTCAAAAGTCGCCTAAGGTCACT
ATCAGCTAGCAAATATTTCTTGTCAAAAATGCTCCACTGACGTTCCATAAATTCCCCTCGGTATCCAATT
AGAGTCTCATATTCACTCTCAACTCGATCGAGGCATGATTGAACAAGATGGATTGCACGCAGGTTCTCCG
GCCGCTTGGGTGGAGAGGCTATTCGGCTATGACTGGGCACAACAGACAATCGGCTGCTCTGATGCCGCCG
TGTTCCGGCTGTCAGCGCAGGGGCGCCCGGTTCTTTTTGTCAAGACCGACCTGTCCGGTGCCCTGAATGA
ACTCCAAGACGAGGCAGCGCGGCTATCGTGGCTGGCCACGACGGGCGTTCCTTGCGCAGCTGTGCTCGAC
GTTGTCACTGAAGCGGGAAGGGACTGGCTGCTATTGGGCGAAGTGCCGGGGCAGGATCTCCTGTCATCTC
ACCTTGCTCCTGCCGAGAAAGTATCCATCATGGCTGATGCAATGCGGCGGCTGCATACGCTTGATCCGGC
TACCTGCCCATTCGACCACCAAGCGAAACATCGCATCGAGCGAGCACGTACTCGGATGGAAGCCGGTCTT
GTCGATCAGGATGATCTGGACGAAGAGCATCAGGGGCTCGCGCCAGCCGAACTGTTCGCCAGGCTCAAGG
CGCGGATGCCCGACGGCGAGGATCTCGTCGTGACCCACGGCGATGCCTGCTTGCCGAATATCATGGTGGA
AAATGGCCGCTTTTCTGGATTCATCGACTGTGGCCGGCTGGGTGTGGCGGACCGCTATCAGGACATAGCG
TTGGCTACCCGTGATATTGCTGAAGAGCTTGGCGGCGAATGGGCTGACCGCTTCCTCGTGCTTTACGGTA
TCGCCGCTCCCGATTCGCAGCGCATCGCCTTCTATCGCCTTCTTGACGAGTTCTTCTGAGCGGGACTCTG
GGGTTCGGACTCTAGCTAGAGTCAAGCAGATCGTTCAAACATTTGGCAATAAAGTTTCTTAAGATTGAAT
CCTGTTGCCGGTCTTGCGATGATTATCATATAATTTCTGTTGAATTACGTTAAGCATGTAATAATTAACA
TGTAATGCATGACGTTATTTATGAGATGGGTTTTTATGATTAGAGTCCCGCAATTATACATTTAATACGC
GATAGAAAACAAAATATAGCGCGCAAACTAGGATAAATTATCGCGCGCGGTGTCATCTATGTTACTAGAT
CGACCGGCATGCAAGCTGATAATTCAATTCGGCGTTAATTCAGTACATTAAAAACGTCCGCAATGTGTTA
TTAAGTTGTCTAAGCGTCAATTTGTTTACACCACAATATATCCTGCCACCAGCCAGCCAACAGCTCCCCG
ACCGGCAGCTCGGCACAAAATCACCACTCGATACAGGCAGCCCATCAGTCCGGGACGGCGTCAGCGGGAG
AGCCGTTGTAAGGCGGCAGACTTTGCTCATGTTACCGATGCTATTCGGAAGAACGGCAACTAAGCTGCCG
GGTTTGAAACACGGATGATCTCGCGGAGGGTAGCATGTTGATTGTAACGATGACAGAGCGTTGCTGCCTG
TGATCAATTCGGGCACGAACCCAGTGGACATAAGCCTGTTCGGTTCGTAAGCTGTAATGCAAGTAGCGTA
TGCGCTCACGCAACTGGTCCAGAACCTTGACCGAACGCAGCGGTGGTAACGGCGCAGTGGCGGTTTTCAT
GGCTTGTTATGACTGTTTTTTTGGGGTACAGTCTATGCCTCGGGCATCCAAGCAGCAAGCGCGTTACGCC
GTGGGTCGATGTTTGATGTTATGGAGCAGCAACGATGTTACGCAGCAGGGCAGTCGCCCTAAAACAAAGT
TAAACATCATGGGGGAAGCGGTGATCGCCGAAGTATCGACTCAACTATCAGAGGTAGTTGGCGTCATCGA
GCGCCATCTCGAACCGACGTTGCTGGCCGTACATTTGTACGGCTCCGCAGTGGATGGCGGCCTGAAGCCA
CACAGTGATATTGATTTGCTGGTTACGGTGACCGTAAGGCTTGATGAAACAACGCGGCGAGCTTTGATCA
ACGACCTTTTGGAAACTTCGGCTTCCCCTGGAGAGAGCGAGATTCTCCGCGCTGTAGAAGTCACCATTGT
TGTGCACGACGACATCATTCCGTGGCGTTATCCAGCTAAGCGCGAACTGCAATTTGGAGAATGGCAGCGC
AATGACATTCTTGCAGGTATCTTCGAGCCAGCCACGATCGACATTGATCTGGCTATCTTGCTGACAAAAG
CAAGAGAACATAGCGTTGCCTTGGTAGGTCCAGCGGCGGAGGAACTCTTTGATCCGGTTCCTGAACAGGA
TCTATTTGAGGCGCTAAATGAAACCTTAACGCTATGGAACTCGCCGCCCGACTGGGCTGGCGATGAGCGA
AATGTAGTGCTTACGTTGTCCCGCATTTGGTACAGCGCAGTAACCGGCAAAATCGCGCCGAAGGATGTCG
CTGCCGACTGGGCAATGGAGCGCCTGCCGGCCCAGTATCAGCCCGTCATACTTGAAGCTAGACAGGCTTA
TCTTGGACAAGAAGAAGATCGCTTGGCCTCGCGCGCAGATCAGTTGGAAGAATTTGTCCACTACGTGAAA
GGCGAGATCACCAAGGTAGTCGGCAAATAATGTCTAGCTAGAAATTCGTTCAAGCCGACGCCGCTTCGCG
GCGCGGCTTAACTCAAGCGTTAGATGCACTAAGCACATAATTGCTCACAGCCAAACTATCAGGTCAAGTC
TGCTTTTATTATTTTTAAGCGTGCATAATAAGCCCTACACAAATTGGGAGATATATCATGCATGACCAAA
ATCCCTTAACGTGAGTTTTCGTTCCACTGAGCGTCAGACCCCGTAGAAAAGATCAAAGGATCTTC
